>Addgene plasmid #182232 | pTRIP TRE-BI GFP10-RHOA/RBD-GFP11 | addgene full sequence | sequence record 359581 | Addgene NGS Result
CGAGTTTACTCCCTATCAGTGATAGAGAACGTATGTCGAGTTTACTCCCTATCAGTGATAGAGAACGATG
TCGAGTTTACTCCCTATCAGTGATAGAGAACGTATGTCGAGTTTACTCCCTATCAGTGATAGAGAACGTA
TGTCGAGTTTACTCCCTATCAGTGATAGAGAACGTATGTCGAGTTTATCCCTATCAGTGATAGAGAACGT
ATGTCGAGTTTACTCCCTATCAGTGATAGAGAACGTATGTCGAGGTAGGCGTGTACGGTGGGAGGCCTAT
ATAAGCAGAGCTCGTTTAGTGAACCGTCAGATCGCCTGGACCGCGGCACCATGGGCGACCTGCCCGACGA
CCACTACCTGTCCACCCAGACCATCCTGAGCAAGGACCTGAACATCGATGGTGGCGGTGGCTCTGGAGGT
GGTGGGTCCTCCGGA
[540 nt withheld, positions 436-975]
AGACGTGGGAAGAAAAAATCTGGTTGCCTTGTCTTGTAATCTAGAGCTAGCATCGATGGGCCCGGATCCA
GCGGCCGCTCGAGACCTAGAAAAACATGGAGCAATCACAAGTAGCAATACAGCAGCTACCAATGCTGATT
GTGCCTGGCTAGAAGCACAAGAGGAGGAGGAGGTGGGTTTTCCAGTCACACCTCAGGTACCTTTAAGACC
AATGACTTACAAGGCAGCTGTAGATCTTAGCCACTTTTTAAAAGAAAAGGGGGGACTGGAAGGGCTAATT
CACTCCCAACGAAGACAAAATCGTCGAGAGATGCTGCATATAAGCAGCTGCTTTTTGCTTGTACTGGGTC
TCTCTGGTTAGACCAGATCTGAGCCTGGGAGCTCTCTGGCTAACTAGGGAACCCACTGCTTAAGCCTCAA
TAAAGCTTGCCTTGAGTGCTTCAAGTAGTGTGTGCCCGTCTGTTGTGTGACTCTGGTAACTAGAGATCCC
TCAGACCCTTTTAGTCAGTGTGGAAAATCTCTAGCAGTAGTAGTTCATGTCATCTTATTATTCAGTATTT
ATAACTTGCAAAGAAATGAATATCAGAGAGTGAGAGGCCTTGACATTATAATAGATTTAGCAGGAATTGA
ACTAGGAGTGGAGCACACAGGCAAAGCTGCAGAAGTACTTGGAAGAAGCCACCAGAGATACTCACGATTC
TGCACATACCTGGCTAATCCCAGATCCTAAGGATTACATTAAGTTTACTAACATTTATATAATGATTTAT
AGTTTAAAGTATAAACTTATCTAATTTACTATTCTGACAGATATTAATTAATCCTCAAATATCATAAGAG
ATGATTACTATTATCCCCATTTAACACAAGAGGAAACTGAGAGGGAAAGATGTTGAAGTAATTTTCCCAC
AATTACAGCATCCGTTAGTTACGACTCTATGATCTTCTGACACAAATTCCATTTACTCCTCACCCTATGA
CTCAGTCGAATATATCAAAGTTATGGACATTATGCTAAGTAACAAATTACCCTTTTATATAGTAAATACT
GAGTAGATTGAGAGAAGAAATTGTTTGCAAACCTGAATAGCTTCAAGAAGAAGAGAAGTGAGGATAAGAA
TAACAGTTGTCATTTAACAAGTTTTAACAAGTAACTTGGTTAGAAAGGGATTCAAATGCATAAAGCAAGG
GATAAATTTTTCTGGCAACAAGACTATACAATATAACCTTAAATATGACTTCAAATAATTGTTGGAACTT
GATAAAACTAATTAAATATTATTGAAGATTATCAATATTATAAATGTAATTTACTTTTAAAAAGGGAACA
TAGAAATGTGTATCATTAGAGTAGAAAACAATCCTTATTATCACAATTTGTCAAAACAAGTTTGTTATTA
ACACAAGTAGAATACTGCATTCAATTAAGTTGACTGCAGATTTTGTGTTTTGTTAAAATTAGAAAGAGAT
AACAACAATTTGAATTATTGAAAGTAACATGTAAATAGTTCTACATACGTTCTTTTGACATCTTGTTCAA
TCATTGATCGAAGTTCTTTATCTTGGAAGAATTTGTTCCAAAGACTCTGAAATAAGGAAAACAATCTATT
ATATAGTCTCACACCTTTGTTTTACTTTTAGTGATTTCAATTTAATAATGTAAATGGTTAAAATTTATTC
TTCTCTGAGATCATTTCACATTGCAGATAGAAAACCTGAGACTGGGGTAATTTTTATTAAAATCTAATTT
AATCTCAGAAACACATCTTTATTCTAACATCAATTTTTCCAGTTTGATATTATCATATAAAGTCAGCCTT
CCTCATCTGCAGGTTCCACAACAAAAATCCAACCAACTGTGGATCAAAAATATTGGGAAAAAATTAAAAA
TAGCAATACAACAATAAAAAAATACAAATCAGAAAAACAGCACAGTATAACAACTTTATTTAGCATTTAC
AATCTATTAGGTATTATAAGTAATCTAGCCAGATCCTCTACGCCGGACGCATCGTGGCCGGCATCACCGG
CGCCACAGGTGCGGTTGCTGGCGCCTATATCGCCGACATCACCGATGGGGAAGATCGGGCTCGCCACTTC
GGGCTCATGAGCGCTTGTTTCGGCGTGGGTATGGTGGCAGGCCCCGTGGCCGGGGGACTGTTGGGCGCCA
TCTCCTTGCATGCACCATTCCTTGCGGCGGCGGTGCTCAACGGCCTCAACCTACTACTGGGCTGCTTCCT
AATGCAGGAGTCGCATAAGGGAGAGCGTCGAATGGTGCACTCTCAGTACAATCTGCTCTGATGCCGCATA
GTTAAGCCAGCCCCGACACCCGCCAACACCCGCTGACGCGCCCTGACGGGCTTGTCTGCTCCCGGCATCC
GCTTACAGACAAGCTGTGACCGTCTCCGGGAGCTGCATGTGTCAGAGGTTTTCACCGTCATCACCGAAAC
GCGCGAGACGAAAGGGCCTCGTGATACGCCTATTTTTATAGGTTAATGTCATGATAATAATGGTTTCTTA
GACGTCAGGTGGCACTTTTCGGGGAAATGTGCGCGGAACCCCTATTTGTTTATTTTTCTAAATACATTCA
AATATGTATCCGCTCATGAGACAATAACCCTGATAAATGCTTCAATAATATTGAAAAAGGAAGAGTATGA
GTATTCAACATTTCCGTGTCGCCCTTATTCCCTTTTTTGCGGCATTTTGCCTTCCTGTTTTTGCTCACCC
AGAAACGCTGGTGAAAGTAAAAGATGCTGAAGATCAGTTGGGTGCACGAGTGGGTTACATCGAACTGGAT
CTCAACAGCGGTAAGATCCTTGAGAGTTTTCGCCCCGAAGAACGTTTTCCAATGATGAGCACTTTTAAAG
TTCTGCTATGTGGCGCGGTATTATCCCGTATTGACGCCGGGCAAGAGCAACTCGGTCGCCGCATACACTA
TTCTCAGAATGACTTGGTTGAGTACTCACCAGTCACAGAAAAGCATCTTACGGATGGCATGACAGTAAGA
GAATTATGCAGTGCTGCCATAACCATGAGTGATAACACTGCGGCCAACTTACTTCTGACAACGATCGGAG
GACCGAAGGAGCTAACCGCTTTTTTGCACAACATGGGGGATCATGTAACTCGCCTTGATCGTTGGGAACC
GGAGCTGAATGAAGCCATACCAAACGACGAGCGTGACACCACGATGCCTGTAGCAATGGCAACAACGTTG
CGCAAACTATTAACTGGCGAACTACTTACTCTAGCTTCCCGGCAACAATTAATAGACTGGATGGAGGCGG
ATAAAGTTGCAGGACCACTTCTGCGCTCGGCCCTTCCGGCTGGCTGGTTTATTGCTGATAAATCTGGAGC
CGGTGAGCGTGGGTCTCGCGGTATCATTGCAGCACTGGGGCCAGATGGTAAGCCCTCCCGTATCGTAGTT
ATCTACACGACGGGGAGTCAGGCAACTATGGATGAACGAAATAGACAGATCGCTGAGATAGGTGCCTCAC
TGATTAAGCATTGGTAACTGTCAGACCAAGTTTACTCATATATACTTTAGATTGATTTAAAACTTCATTT
TTAATTTAAAAGGATCTAGGTGAAGATCCTTTTTGATAATCTCATGACCAAAATCCCTTAACGTGAGTTT
TCGTTCCACTGAGCGTCAGACCCCGTAGAAAAGATCAAAGGATCTTCTTGAGATCCTTTTTTTCTGCGCG
TAATCTGCTGCTTGCAAACAAAAAAACCACCGCTACCAGCGGTGGTTTGTTTGCCGGATCAAGAGCTACC
AACTCTTTTTCCGAAGGTAACTGGCTTCAGCAGAGCGCAGATACCAAATACTGTTCTTCTAGTGTAGCCG
TAGTTAGGCCACCACTTCAAGAACTCTGTAGCACCGCCTACATACCTCGCTCTGCTAATCCTGTTACCAG
TGGCTGCTGCCAGTGGCGATAAGTCGTGTCTTACCGGGTTGGACTCAAGACGATAGTTACCGGATAAGGC
GCAGCGGTCGGGCTGAACGGGGGGTTCGTGCACACAGCCCAGCTTGGAGCGAACGACCTACACCGAACTG
AGATACCTACAGCGTGAGCTATGAGAAAGCGCCACGCTTCCCGAAGGGAGAAAGGCGGACAGGTATCCGG
TAAGCGGCAGGGTCGGAACAGGAGAGCGCACGAGGGAGCTTCCAGGGGGAAACGCCTGGTATCTTTATAG
TCCTGTCGGGTTTCGCCACCTCTGACTTGAGCGTCGATTTTTGTGATGCTCGTCAGGGGGGCGGAGCCTA
TGGAAAAACGCCAGCAACGCGGCCTTTTTACGGTTCCTGGCCTTTTGCTGGCCTTTTGCTCACATGTTCT
TTCCTGCGTTATCCCCTGATTCTGTGGATAACCGTATTACCGCCTTTGAGTGAGCTGATACCGCTCGCCG
CAGCCGAACGACCGAGCGCAGCGAGTCAGTGAGCGAGGAAGCGGAAGAGCGCCCAATACGCAAACCGCCT
CTCCCCGCGCGTTGGCCGATTCATTAATGCAGCTGTGGAATGTGTGTCAGTTAGGGTGTGGAAAGTCCCC
AGGCTCCCCAGCAGGCAGAAGTATGCAAAGCATGCATCTCAATTAGTCAGCAACCAGGTGTGGAAAGTCC
CCAGGCTCCCCAGCAGGCAGAAGTATGCAAAGCATGCATCTCAATTAGTCAGCAACCATAGTCCCGCCCC
TAACTCCGCCCATCCCGCCCCTAACTCCGCCCAGTTCCGCCCATTCTCCGCCCCATGGCTGACTAATTTT
TTTTATTTATGCAGAGGCCGAGGCCGCCTCGGCCTCTGAGCTATTCCAGAAGTAGTGAGGAGGCTTTTTT
GGAGGCCTAGGCTTTTGCAAAAAGCTTGGACACAAGACAGGCTTGCGAGATATGTTTGAGAATACCACTT
TATCCCGCGTCAGGGAGAGGCAGTGCGTAAAAAGACGCGGACTCATGTGAAATACTGGTTTTTAGTGCGC
CAGATCTCTATAATCTCGCGCAACCTATTTTCCCCTCGAACACTTTTTAAGCCGTAGATAAACAGGCTGG
GACACTTCACATGAGCGAAAAATACATCGTCACCTGGGACATGTTGCAGATCCATGCACGTAAACTCGCA
AGCCGACTGATGCCTTCTGAACAATGGAAAGGCATTATTGCCGTAAGCCGTGGCGGTCTGTACCGGGTGC
GTTACTGGCGCGTGAACTGGGTATTCGTCATGTCGATACCGTTTGTATTTCCAGCTACGATCACGACAAC
CAGCGCGAGCTTAAAGTGCTGAAACGCGCAGAAGGCGATGGCGAAGGCTTCATCGTTATTGATGACCTGG
TGGATACCGGTGGTACTGCGGTTGCGATTCGTGAAATGTATCCAAAAGCGCACTTTGTCACCATCTTCGC
AAAACCGGCTGGTCGTCCGCTGGTTGATGACTATGTTGTTGATATCCCGCAAGATACCTGGATTGAACAG
CCGTGGGATATGGGCGTCGTATTCGTCCCGCCAATCTCCGGTCGCTAATCTTTTCAACGCCTGGCACTGC
CGGGCGTTGTTCTTTTTAACTTCAGGCGGGTTACAATAGTTTCCAGTAAGTATTCTGGAGGCTGCATCCA
TGACACAGGCAAACCTGAGCGAAACCCTGTTCAAACCCCGCTTTAAACATCCTGAAACCTCGACGCTAGT
CCGCCGCTTTAATCACGGCGCACAACCGCCTGTGCAGTCGGCCCTTGATGGTAAAACCATCCCTCACTGG
TATCGCATGATTAACCGTCTGATGTGGATCTGGCGCGGCATTGACCCACGCGAAATCCTCGACGTCCAGG
CACGTATTGTGATGAGCGATGCCGAACGTACCGACGATGATTTATACGATACGGTGATTGGCTACCGTGG
CGGCAACTGGATTTATGAGTGGGCCCCGGATCTTTGTGAAGGAACCTTACTTCTGTGGTGTGACATAATT
GGACAAACTACCTACAGAGATTTAAAGCTCTAAGGTAAATATAAAATTTTTAAGTGTATAATGTGTTAAA
CTACTGATTCTAATTGTTTGTGTATTTTAGATTCCAACCTATGGAACTGATGAATGGGAGCAGTGGTGGA
ATGCCTTTAATGAGGAAAACCTGTTTTGCTCAGAAGAAATGCCATCTAGTGATGATGAGGCTACTGCTGA
CTCTCAACATTCTACTCCTCCAAAAAAGAAGAGAAAGGTAGAAGACCCCAAGGACTTTCCTTCAGAATTG
CTAAGTTTTTTGAGTCATGCTGTGTTTAGTAATAGAACTCTTGCTTGCTTTGCTATTTACACCACAAAGG
AAAAAGCTGCACTGCTATACAAGAAAATTATGGAAAAATATTCTGTAACCTTTATAAGTAGGCATAACAG
TTATAATCATAACATACTGTTTTTTCTTACTCCACACAGGCATAGAGTGTCTGCTATTAATAACTATGCT
CAAAAATTGTGTACCTTTAGCTTTTTAATTTGTAAAGGGGTTAATAAGGAATATTTGATGTATAGTGCCT
TGACTAGAGATCATAATCAGCCATACCACATTTGTAGAGGTTTTACTTGCTTTAAAAAACCTCCCACACC
TCCCCCTGAACCTGAAACATAAAATGAATGCAATTGTTGTTGTTAACTTGTTTATTGCAGCTTATAATGG
TTACAAATAAAGCAATAGCATCACAAATTTCACAAATAAAGCATTTTTTTCACTGCATTCTAGTTGTGGT
TTGTCCAAACTCATCAATGTATCTTATCATGTCTGGATCAACTGGATAACTCAAGCTAACCAAAATCATC
CCAAACTTCCCACCCCATACCCTATTACCACTGCCAATTACCTGTGGTTTCATTTACTCTAAACCTGTGA
TTCCTCTGAATTATTTTCATTTTAAAGAAATTGTATTTGTTAAATATGTACTACAAACTTAGTAGTTGGA
AGGGCTAATTCACTCCCAAAGAAGACAAGATATCCTTGATCTGTGGATCTACCACACACAAGGCTACTTC
CCTGATTAGCAGAACTACACACCAGGGCCAGGGGTCAGATATCCACTGACCTTTGGATGGTGCTACAAGC
TAGTACCAGTTGAGCCAGATAAGGTAGAAGAGGCCAATAAAGGAGAGAACACCAGCTTGTTACACCCTGT
GAGCCTGCATGGGATGGATGACCCGGAGAGAGAAGTGTTAGAGTGGAGGTTTGACAGCCGCCTAGCATTT
CATCACGTGGCCCGAGAGCTGCATCCGGAGTACTTCAAGAACTGCTGATATCGAGCTTGCTACAAGGGAC
TTTCCGCTGGGGACTTTCCAGGGAGGCGTGGCCTGGGCGGGACTGGGGAGTGGCGAGCCCTCAGATCCTG
CATATAAGCAGCTGCTTTTTGCCTGTACTGGGTCTCTCTGGTTAGACCAGATCTGAGCCTGGGAGCTCTC
TGGCTAACTAGGGAACCCACTGCTTAAGCCTCAATAAAGCTTGCCTTGAGTGCTTCAAGTAGTGTGTGCC
CGTCTGTTGTGTGACTCTGGTAACTAGAGATCCCTCAGACCCTTTTAGTCAGTGTGGAAAATCTCTAGCA
GTGGCGCCCGAACAGGGACTTGAAAGCGAAAGGGAAACCAGAGGAGCTCTCTCGACGCAGGACTCGGCTT
GCTGAAGCGCGCACGGCAAGAGGCGAGGGGCGGCGACTGGTGAGTACGCCAAAAATTTTGACTAGCGGAG
GCTAGAAGGAGAGAGATGGGTGCGAGAGCGTCAGTATTAAGCGGGGGAGAATTAGATCGCGATGGGAAAA
AATTCGGTTAAGGCCAGGGGGAAAGAAAAAATATAAATTAAAACATATAGTATGGGCAAGCAGGGAGCTA
GAACGATTCGCAGTTAATCCTGGCCTGTTAGAAACATCAGAAGGCTGTAGACAAATACTGGGACAGCTAC
AACCATCCCTTCAGACAGGATCAGAAGAACTTAGATCATTATATAATACAGTAGCAACCCTCTATTGTGT
GCATCAAAGGATAGAGATAAAAGACACCAAGGAAGCTTTAGACAAGATAGAGGAAGAGCAAAACAAAAGT
AAGACCACCGCACAGCAAGCGGCCGCTGATCTTCAGACCTGGAGGAGGAGATATGAGGGACAATTGGAGA
AGTGAATTATATAAATATAAAGTAGTAAAAATTGAACCATTAGGAGTAGCACCCACCAAGGCAAAGAGAA
GAGTGGTGCAGAGAGAAAAAAGAGCAGTGGGAATAGGAGCTTTGTTCCTTGGGTTCTTGGGAGCAGCAGG
AAGCACTATGGGCGCAGCGTCAATGACGCTGACGGTACAGGCCAGACAATTATTGTCTGGTATAGTGCAG
CAGCAGAACAATTTGCTGAGGGCTATTGAGGCGCAACAGCATCTGTTGCAACTCACAGTCTGGGGCATCA
AGCAGCTCCAGGCAAGAATCCTGGCTGTGGAAAGATACCTAAAGGATCAACAGCTCCTGGGGATTTGGGG
TTGCTCTGGAAAACTCATTTGCACCACTGCTGTGCCTTGGAATGCTAGTTGGAGTAATAAATCTCTGGAA
CAGATTTGGAATCACACGACCTGGATGGAGTGGGACAGAGAAATTAACAATTACACAAGCTTAATACACT
CCTTAATTGAAGAATCGCAAAACCAGCAAGAAAAGAATGAACAAGAATTATTGGAATTAGATAAATGGGC
AAGTTTGTGGAATTGGTTTAACATAACAAATTGGCTGTGGTATATAAAATTATTCATAATGATAGTAGGA
GGCTTGGTAGGTTTAAGAATAGTTTTTGCTGTACTTTCTATAGTGAATAGAGTTAGGCAGGGATATTCAC
CATTATCGTTTCAGACCCACCTCCCAACCCCGAGGGGACCCGACAGGCCCGAAGGAATAGAAGAAGAAGG
TGGAGAGAGAGACAGAGACAGATCCATTCGATTAGTGAACGGATCTCGACGGTATCGCCGAATTCACAAA
TGGCAGTATTCATCCACAATTTTAAAAGAAAAGGGGGGATTGGGGGGTACAGTGCAGGGGAAAGAATAGT
AGACATAATAGCAACAGACATACAAACTAAAGAATTACAAAAACAAATTACAAAAATTCAAAATTTTCGG
GTTTATTACAGGGACAGCAGAGATCCACTTTGGCTGATACGCGTACGTCGGCAGTGAAAAAAATGCTTTA
TTTGTGAAATTTGTGATGCTATTGCTTTATTTGTAACCATTATAAGCTGCAATAAACAAGTTAACAACAA
CAATTGCATTCATTTTATGTTTCAGGTTCAGGGGGAGGTGTGGGAGGTTTTTTAAAGCAAGTAAAACCTC
TACAAATGTGGTATGGCTGATTATGATCCTCTAGATTAGGAGGCGTCGGTGATGCCGGCGGCGGTCACGT
ACTCCAGCAGCACCATGTGGTCGCGCTTCTCTCCGGAGGACCCACCACCTCCAGAGCCACCGCCACCATC
GATGCCTGTCTTCTCCAGCACCTGGGCCTCCTTTCGCCGCTGCAGCTCACCCATGTAGCTGAGAATACGG
CTGTTGCACACCAGCAGGCTCTTGGTGGCTTCCAGAGCCTGCTCTCGCTGGGAGCAGGCTGCCAGCAGCT
TGCAGGCCCCATCCCTCATCCGGATCTCATGATCTAGTTTCCTCTGCAGCTCTGTGTCCTCCAGGCTGAG
TGCCATCTGCCGGATGTAGAGCATATTGAGGTCCTCCAGGATCATGGTGGCCATATGACCGGTGAATTCT
CCAGGCGATCTGACGGTTCACTAAACGAGCTCTGCTTATATAGGCCTCCCACCGTACACGCCACCTCGAC
ATAACGCGTTCACT
Features (pLannotate 1.2.2; 35 found; start..end, strand, type, name):
      2..316     +  promoter       tight TRE promoter: Tet-responsive promoter PTight, consisting of seven tet operator sequences followed by the minimal CMV promoter
    340..393     +  CDS            Superfolder GFP (fragment): Superfolder GFP is a basic (constitutively fluorescent) green fluorescent protein published in 2005, derived from Aequorea victoria. It is reported to be a very rapidly-maturing weak dimer.
    436..1012    +  CDS            RhoA (fragment) (sequence partly withheld): human Rho family small GTPase RhoA
   1040..1240    +  CDS            nef (fragment): NEF_HV1Z2 - Experimental evidence at protein level: Swiss-Prot protein existence level 1. Extracellular Nef protein targets CD4(+) T-lymphocytes for apoptosis by interacting with CXCR4 surface receptors. From Human immunodeficiency virus type 1 group M subtype D (isolate Z2/CDC-Z34) (HIV-1).
   1242..1273    +  LTR            3' LTR (ΔU3) (fragment): self-inactivating 3' long terminal repeat (LTR) from HIV-1
   1321..1501    +  LTR            5' LTR (truncated): truncated 5' long terminal repeat (LTR) from HIV-1
   2463..2561    -  CDS            TBC1D5 (fragment): TBCD5_HUMAN - Also known as KIAA0210. Experimental evidence at protein level: Swiss-Prot protein existence level 1. May act as a GTPase-activating protein (GAP) for Rab family protein(s). May act as a GAP for RAB7A. Can displace RAB7A and retromer CSC subcomplex from the endosomal membrane to the cytosol; at least retromer displacement seems to require its catalytic activity (PubMed:19531583, PubMed:20923837). Required for retrograde transport of cargo proteins from endosomes to the trans-Golgi network (TGN); the function seems to require its catalytic activity. Involved in regulation of autop
   2967..3246    +  CDS            TcR (fragment): tetracycline efflux protein; tet; confers resistance to tetracycline
   3247..3295    -  misc_feature   bom (fragment): basis of mobility region from pBR322
   3397..3432    -  CDS            rop (fragment): Rop protein, which maintains plasmids at low copy number; rop
   3527..3631    +  promoter       AmpR promoter: bla
   3632..4492    +  CDS            AmpR: β-lactamase; bla; confers resistance to ampicillin, carbenicillin, and related antibiotics
   4663..5251    +  rep_origin     ori: high-copy-number ColE1/pMB1/pBR322/pUC origin of replication
   5434..5490    +  CDS            lacI (fragment): lac repressor; lacI; The lac repressor binds to the lac operator to inhibit transcription in E. coli. This inhibition can be relieved by adding lactose or isopropyl-β-D-thiogalactopyranoside (IPTG).
   5497..5826    +  promoter       SV40 promoter: SV40 enhancer and early promoter
   6026..6145    +  CDS            gpt (fragment): XGPT_ECOLI - Also known as gpp, gxu. Experimental evidence at protein level: Swiss-Prot protein existence level 1. Purine salvage pathway enzyme that catalyzes the transfer of the ribosyl-5-phosphate group from 5-phospho-alpha-D-ribose 1- diphosphate (PRPP) to the N9 position of the 6-oxopurines guanine and xanthine to form the corresponding ribonucleotides GMP (guanosine 5'- monophosphate) and XMP (xanthosine 5'-monophosphate), with the release of PPi. To a lesser extent, also acts on hypoxanthine (PubMed:9100006, PubMed:3886014). Does not ribophosphorylate adenine (PubMed:3886014). From Esch
   6145..6480    +  CDS            gpt (fragment): XGPT_ECOLI - Also known as gpp, gxu. Experimental evidence at protein level: Swiss-Prot protein existence level 1. Purine salvage pathway enzyme that catalyzes the transfer of the ribosyl-5-phosphate group from 5-phospho-alpha-D-ribose 1- diphosphate (PRPP) to the N9 position of the 6-oxopurines guanine and xanthine to form the corresponding ribonucleotides GMP (guanosine 5'- monophosphate) and XMP (xanthosine 5'-monophosphate), with the release of PPi. To a lesser extent, also acts on hypoxanthine (PubMed:9100006, PubMed:3886014). Does not ribophosphorylate adenine (PubMed:3886014). From Esch
   6575..6880    +  CDS            frsA (fragment): FRSA_ECOLI - Also known as yafA. Experimental evidence at protein level: Swiss-Prot protein existence level 1. Catalyzes the hydrolysis of esters (PubMed:15808744). Displays esterase activity toward pNP-butyrate (PubMed:15808744). May stimulate mixed-acid fermentation by acting as a fermentation/respiration switch that down-regulates respiration and up- regulates fermentation rates (PubMed:15169777). From Escherichia coli (strain K12).
   6884..6958    +  CDS            small t antigen (fragment): SV40 (simian virus 40) small t antigen
   6960..7025    +  intron         small t intron: SV40 (simian virus 40) small t antigen intron
   7155..7175    +  CDS            SV40 NLS: nuclear localization signal of SV40 (simian virus 40) large T antigen
   7494..7577    +  CDS            large T antigen (fragment): large T antigen from SV40 (simian virus 40)
   7600..7734    +  polyA_signal   SV40 poly(A) signal: SV40 polyadenylation signal
   7901..8230    +  CDS            nef (fragment): NEF_HV1BR - Experimental evidence at protein level: Swiss-Prot protein existence level 1. Extracellular Nef protein targets CD4(+) T-lymphocytes for apoptosis by interacting with CXCR4 surface receptors (PubMed:14990729). From Human immunodeficiency virus type 1 group M subtype B (isolate BRU/LAI) (HIV-1).
   8278..8535    +  LTR            5' LTR (truncated): truncated 5' long terminal repeat (LTR) from HIV-1
   8582..8707    +  misc_feature   HIV-1 Ψ: packaging signal of human immunodeficiency virus type 1
   8691..9054    +  CDS            HIV-1 gag (fragment): gag protein from human immunodeficiency virus 1; gag
   9200..9433    +  misc_feature   RRE: The Rev response element (RRE) of HIV-1 allows for Rev-dependent mRNA export from the nucleus to the cytoplasm.
   9810..9910    +  CDS            Rev (fragment): human immunodeficiency virus 1 (HIV-1) Rev protein; rev; enhances nuclear export of unspliced and incompletely spliced viral mRNAs
   9955..10072   +  misc_feature   cPPT/CTS: central polypurine tract and central termination sequence of HIV-1
  10126..10207   -  polyA_signal   SV40 poly(A) signal: SV40 polyadenylation signal
  10230..10313   -  CDS            large T antigen (fragment): large T antigen from SV40 (simian virus 40)
  10333..10386   -  CDS            CyPet (fragment): cyan fluorescent protein optimized for FRET with YPet (Nguyen and Daugherty, 2005) mammalian codon-optimized
  10429..10677   -  CDS            Rtkn (fragment): RTKN_RAT - Experimental evidence at protein level: Swiss-Prot protein existence level 1. Mediates Rho signaling to activate NF-kappa-B and may confer increased resistance to apoptosis to cells in gastric tumorigenesis. May play a novel role in the organization of septin structures (By similarity). From Rattus norvegicus (Rat).
  10733..10767   -  promoter       minimal CMV promoter (fragment): human cytomegalovirus (CMV) immediate early promoter
