[The description below was written by a language model from this plasmid's Addgene catalogue record and pLannotate feature annotations shown in this document.]
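Description:
pTRIP TRE-BI GFP10-RHOA/RBD-GFP11 is an HIV-1-derived lentiviral transfer plasmid of roughly 10.8 kb built on the pTRIP TRE backbone. It is designed for tetracycline-inducible coexpression of the two sensor components of a tripartite split-GFP assay for RhoA activation. It is propagated in E. coli through a high-copy ColE1/pUC-type origin with ampicillin selection (AmpR). The annotation also picks up pBR322 remnants (fragments of TcR, bom and rop) and an SV40 promoter followed by gpt fragments, the small t intron and an SV40 poly(A) signal. These appear to be backbone relics lying outside the viral genome. The lentiviral portion comprises a 5′ LTR, the Ψ packaging signal with a partial gag sequence, the RRE for Rev-dependent RNA export, the cPPT/CTS element and a self-inactivating ΔU3 3′ LTR.

Between cPPT/CTS and the 3′ LTR sits a bidirectional TRE promoter, in which tet operator repeats are flanked by divergent minimal CMV promoters. In one orientation it drives human RHOA fused at its N-terminus to GFP10, which the annotation software reports as a short superfolder GFP fragment. In the opposite orientation it drives the Rho-binding domain (RBD) of mouse rhotekin carrying a C-terminal GFP11 (M4) tag, followed by an SV40 poly(A) signal. Here the automated table matches the tag to a CyPet fragment and the domain to the rat Rtkn orthologue. The RBD binds GTP-loaded RhoA, and this interaction brings the GFP10 and GFP11 strands together. They can then complement a GFP1-9 detector fragment, which is not encoded on this plasmid, to restore fluorescence. Induction likewise requires a tet transactivator supplied separately. The associated work used such constructs in high-content cell-based screens for modulators of small GTPase activation.
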