Addgene plasmid #182232: pTRIP TRE-BI GFP10-RHOA/RBD-GFP11
Purpose: Inducible coexpression of GFP10-RHOA and RBD-GFP11 domain
Depositing lab: Stéphanie Cabantous. Depositing organization: INSERM U1037, Centre de Cancerologie de Toulouse. Publication: High-content tripartite split-GFP cell-based assays to screen for modulators of small GTPase activation. Koraichi F, Gence R, Bouchenot C, Grosjean S, Lajoie-Mazenc I, Favre G, Cabantous S. J Cell Sci. 2018 Jan 8;131(1). pii: jcs.210419. doi: 10.1242/jcs.210419. PubMed 29192060.
Backbone
  Vector backbone: pTRIP TRE
  Backbone size w/o insert (bp): 10000
  Total vector size (bp): 10798
  Vector type: Lentiviral
Growth in bacteria
  Bacterial resistance: Ampicillin, 100 μg/mL
  Growth temperature: 37°C
  Growth strain: NEB Stable
  Copy number: High Copy
Gene/Insert 1
  Gene/Insert name: ras homolog family member A
  Species: H. sapiens (human)
  GenBank ID: NM 001313944
  Entrez Gene: RHOA (a.k.a. ARH12, ARHA, EDFAOB, RHO12, RHOH12)
  Promoter: TRE bidirectional
  Tag / fusion protein: GFP10 (split-GFP tripartite) (N terminal on insert)
  Cloning method: Restriction Enzyme; 5′ cloning site SacII (unknown if destroyed); 3′ cloning site NheI (unknown if destroyed)
  Sequencing primers: 5′ ATTTCGAGCTCGGTACCG; 3′ gtggctaagatctacagctg
Gene/Insert 2
  Gene/Insert name: rhotekin RHO binding domain (RBD)
  Species: M. musculus (mouse)
  Insert size (bp): 252
  GenBank ID: NM_001136227.1
  Promoter: TRE bidirectional
  Tag / fusion protein: GFP11 (M4) (C terminal on insert)
  Cloning method: Restriction Enzyme; 5′ cloning site NdeI (not destroyed); 3′ cloning site XbaI (not destroyed)
  Sequencing primers: 5′ CTGGAGAATTCACCGGTCATATG; 3′ ggacagcagagatccactt
Terms and licenses: Academic/Nonprofit Terms; Industry Terms: Not Available to Industry
How to cite: pTRIP TRE-BI GFP10-RHOA/RBD-GFP11 was a gift from Stéphanie Cabantous (Addgene plasmid # 182232 ; http://n2t.net/addgene:182232 ; RRID:Addgene_182232)
